>Addgene plasmid #110085 | pACEC3GH (Apr) | addgene full sequence | sequence record 211188 | Addgene NGS Result
TCGCTGTTCGTCGCGATCGCCGCACTCGGCTACTCGTGGCACGCGTTCACCGCCGAGGCCGACCCGGCGT
TCGGGGTGATCTGGCTGCTGTGGGCAGTGCTGTGGTTCATGCTGTTCCTGCTGCTCGGCCTGGGGCACGA
CGCACTGGGGCCCGCCGTCGGGTTCGTCGCGGTGGCCGAAGGCGTGATCACCGCCGCCGTGCCGGCCTTC
CTGATCGTGTCGGGCAACTGGGAAACCGGCCCGCTCCCCGCCGCGGTCATCGCCGTGATCGGTTTTGCCG
CAGTTGTTCTCGCATACCCCATCGGGCGCCGTCTCGCAGCGCCGTCAGTCACCAACCCTCCACCGGCCGC
GCTCGCGGCCACCACCCGATAAGAGAAAGGGAGTCCACCATGAGTTGAAGAGCCTGCAGACTGGCTGTGT
ATAAGGGAGCCTGACATTTATATTCCCCAGAACATCAGGTTAATGGCGTTTTTGATGTCATTTTCGCGGT
GGCTGAGATCAGCCACTTCTTCCCCGATAACGGAGACCGGCACACTGGCCATATCGGTGGTCATCATGCG
CCAGCTTTCATCCCCGATATGCACCACCGGGTAAAGTTCACGGGAGACTTTATCTGACAGCAGACGTGCA
CTGGCCAGGGGGATCACCATCCGTCGCCCGGGCGTGTCAATAATATCACTCTGTACATCCACAAACAGAC
GATAACGGCTCTCTCTTTTATAGGTGTAAACCTTAAACTGCATTTCACCAGCCCCTGTTCTCGTCAGCAA
AAGAGCCGTTCATTTCAATAAACCGGGCGACCTCAGCCATCCCTTCCTGATTTTCCGCTTTCCAGCGTTC
GGCACGCAGACGACGGGCTTCATTCTGCATGGTTGTGCTTACCAGACCGGAGATATTGACATCATATATG
CCTTGAGCAACTGATAGCTGTCGCTGTCAACTGTCACTGTAATACGCTGCTTCATAGCATACCTCTTTTT
GACATACTTCGGGTATACATATCAGTATATATTCTTATACCGCAAAAATCAGCGCGCAAATACGCATACT
GTTATCTGGCGCTCTTCTGCATTAGAAGTTTTGTTTCAAGGTCCACAATTCAGCAAAGGAGAAGAACTTT
TCACTGGAGTTGTCCCAATTCTTGTTGAATTAGATGGTGATGTTAATGGGCACAAATTTTCTGTCAGTGG
AGAGGGTGAAGGTGATGCTACATACGGAAAACTCACCCTTAAATTTATTTGCACTACTGGAAAACTACCT
GTTCCTTGGCCAACACTTGTCACTACTCTGACCTATGGTGTTCAATGCTTTTCCCGTTATCCGGATCACA
TGAAACGGCATGACTTTTTCAAGAGTGCCATGCCCGAAGGTTATGTACAGGAACGCACTATATCTTTCAA
AGATGACGGGAACTACAAGACGCGTGCTGAAGTCAAGTTTGAAGGTGATACCCTTGTTAATCGTATCGAG
TTAAAGGGTATTGATTTTAAAGAAGATGGAAACATTCTCGGACACAAACTAGAGTACAACTATAACTCAC
ACAATGTATACATCACGGCAGACAAACAAAAGAATGGAATCAAAGCTAACTTCAAAATTCGCCACAACAT
TGAAGATGGTTCCGTTCAACTAGCAGACCATTATCAACAAAATACTCCAATTGGCGATGGCCCTGTCCTT
TTACCAGACAACCATTACCTGTCGACACAATCTGCCCTTTCGAAAGATCCCAACGAAAAGCGTGACCACA
TGGTCCTTCTTGAGTTTGTAACTGCTGCTGGGATTACACATGGCATGGATGAGCTCTACAAAACTAGTCA
TCATCATCACCATCATCATCACCATCATTAATAACAGCTTATCGATGTCGACGTAGTTAACTAGCGTACG
ATCGACTGCCAGGCATCAAATAAAACGAAAGGCTCAGTCGAAAGACTGGGCCTTTCGTTTTATGCCATCA
TGGCCGCGGTGATCAGCTAGAGGTACCATGGATCAGCCGTCCAAATGCGGGATTTTCGTTAGTCGGAGGC
CAAACGGCATTGAGCGTCAGCATATCATCAGCGAGCTGAAGAAAGACAATCCCCGATCCGCTCCACGTGT
TGCCCCAGCAATCAGCGCGACCTTGCCCCTCCAACGTCATCTCGTTCTCCGCTCATGAGCTCAGCCAATC
GACTGGCGAGCGGCATCGCATTCTTCGCATCCCGCCTCTGGCGGATGCAGGAAGATCAACGGATCTCGGC
CCAGTTGACCCAGGGCTGTCGCCACAATGTCGCGGGAGCGGATCAACCGAGCAAAGGCATGACCGACTGG
ACCTTCCTTCTGAAGGCTCTTTTCCTTGAGCCACCTGTCCGCCAAGGCAAAGCGCTCACAGCAGTGGTCA
TTCTCGAGATAATCGACGCGTACCAACTTGCCATCCTGAAGAATGGTGCAGTGTCTCGGCACCCCATAGG
GAACCTTTGCCATCAACTCGGCAAGATGCAGCGTCGTGTTGGCATCGTGTCCCACGCCGAGGAGAAGTAC
CTGCCCATCGAGTTCATGGACACGGGCGACCGGGCTTGCAGGCGAGTGAGGTGGCAGGGGCAATGGATCA
GAGATGATCTGCTCTGCCTGTGGCCCCGCTGCCGCAAAGGCAAATGGATGGGCGCTGCGCTTTACATTTG
GCAGGCGCCAGAATGTGTCAGAGACAACTCCAAGGTCCGGTGTAACGGGCGACGTGGCAGGATCGAACGG
CTCGTCGTCCAGACCTGACCACGAGGGCATGACGAGCGTCCCTCCCGGACCCAGCGCAGCACGCAGGGCC
TCGATCAGTCCAAGTGGCCCATCTTCGAGGGGCCGGACGCTACGGAAGGAGCTGTGGACCAGCAGCACAC
CGCCGGGGGTAACCCCAAGGTTGAGAAGCTGACCGATGAGCTCGGCTTTTCGCCATTCGTATTGCACGAC
ATTGCACTCCACCGCTGATGACATCAGTCGATCATAGCACGATCAACGGCACTGTTGCAAATAGTCGGTG
GTGATAAACTTATCATCCCCTTTTGCTGATGGAGCTGCACATGAACCAAAAGGATCTAGGTGAAGATCCT
TCTAGATACGCCACGTCGGGGAGTCAGGCAACTATGGATGAACGAAATAGACAGATCGCTGAGATAGGTG
CCTCACTGATTAAGCATTGGTAACTGTCAGACCAAGTTTACTCATATATACTTTAGATTGATTTAAAACT
TCATTTTTAATTTAAAAGGATCTAGGTGAAGATCCTTTTTGATAATCTCATGCTCTAGTTCCATGAGCGT
CAGACCCCGTAGAAAAGATCAAAGGATCTTCTTGAGATCCTTTTTTTCTGCGCGTAATCTGCTGCTTGCA
AACAAAAAAACCACCGCTACCAGCGGTGGTTTGTTTGCCGGATCAAGAGCTACCAACTCTTTTTCCGAAG
GTAACTGGCTTCAGCAGAGCGCAGATACCAAATACTGTCCTTCTAGTGTAGCCGTAGTTAGGCCACCACT
TCAAGAACTCTGTAGCACCGCCTACATACCTCGCTCTGCTAATCCTGTTACCAGTGGCTGCTGCCAGTGG
CGATAAGTCGTGTCTTACCGGGTTGGACTCAAGACGATAGTTACCGGATAAGGCGCAGCGGTCGGGCTGA
ACGGGGGGTTCGTGCACACAGCCCAGCTTGGAGCGAACGACCTACACCGAACTGAGATACCTACAGCGTG
AGCTATGAGAAAGCGCCACGCTTCCCGAGGGGAGAAAGGCGGACAGGTATCCGGTAAGCGGCAGGGTCGG
AACAGGAGAGCGCACGAGGGAGCTTCCAGGGGGAAACGCCTGGTATCTTTATAGTCCTGTCGGGTTTCGC
CACCTCTGACTTGAGCGTCGATTTTTGTGATGCTCGTCAGGGGGGCGGAGCCTATGGAAAAACGCCAGCA
ACGCGGCCTTTTTACGGTTCCTGGCCTTTTGCTGGCCTTTTGCTCACATGTTCTTTCCTGCGTTATCCCC
TGATTCTGTGGATAACCGTATTACCGCCTTTGAGTGAGCTGATACCGCTCGCCGCAGCCGAACGACCGAG
CGCAACGCGTGCGGCCGCACGCGTGAGCCCACCAGCTCCGTAAGTTCGGGCGCTGTGTGGCTCGTACCCG
CGCATTCAGGCGGCAGGGGGTCTAACGGGTCTAAGGCGGCGTGTACGGCCGCCACAGCGGCTCTCAGCGG
CCCGGAAACGTCCTCGAAACGACGCATGTGTTCCTCCTGGTTGGTACAGGTGGTTGGGGGTGCTCGGCTG
TCGCTGGTGTTCCACCACCAGGGCTCGACGGGAGAGCGGGGGAGTGTGCAGTTGTGGGGTGGCCCCTCAG
CGAAATATCTGACTTGGAGCTCGTGTCGGACCATACACCGGTGATTAATCGTGGTCTACTACCAAGCGTG
AGCCACGTCGCCGACGAATTTGAGCAGCTCTGGCTGCCGTACTGGCCGCTGGCAAGCGACGATCTGCTCG
AGGGGATCTACCGCCAAAGCCGCGCGTCGGCCCTAGGCCGCCGGTACATCGAGGCGAACCCAACAGCGCT
GGCAAACCTGCTGGTCGTGGACGTAGACCATCCAGACGCAGCGCTCCGAGCGCTCAGCGCCCGGGGGTCC
CATCCGCTGCCCAACGCGATCGTGGGCAATCGCGCCAACGGCCACGCACACGCAGTGTGGGCACTCAACG
CCCCTGTTCCACGCACCGAATACGCGCGGCGTAAGCCGCTCGCATACATGGCGGCGTGCGCCGAAGGCCT
TCGGCGCGCCGTCGATGGCGACCGCAGTTACTCAGGCCTCATGACCAAAAACCCCGGCCACATCGCCTGG
GAAACGGAATGGCTCCACTCAGATCTCTACACACTCAGCCACATCGAGGCCGAGCTCGGCGCGAACATGC
CACCGCCGCGCTGGCGTCAGCAGACCACGTACAAAGCGGCTCCGACGCCGCTAGGGCGGAATTGCGCACT
GTTCGATTCCGTCAGGTTGTGGGCCTATCGTCCCGCCCTCATGCGGATCTACCTGCCGACCCGGAACGTG
GACGGACTCGGCCGCGCGATCTATGCCGAGTGCCACGCGCGAAACGCCGAATTTCCGTGCAACGACGTGT
GTCCCGGACCGCTACCGGACAGCGAGGTCCGCGCCATCGCCAACAGCATTTGGCGTTGGATCACAACCAA
GTCGCGCATTTGGGCGGACGGGATCGTGGTCTACGAGGCCACACTCAGTGCGCGCCAGTCGGCCATCTCG
CGGAAGGGCGCAGCAGCGCGCACGGCGGCGAGCACAGTTGCGCGGCGCGCAAAGTCCGCGTCAGCCATGC
ATGGAGGCATTGCTATGAGCGACGGCTACAGCGACGGCTACAACCGGCAGCCGACTGTCCGCAAAAAGCG
GCGCGTGACCGCCGCCGAAGGCGCTCGAATCACCGGACTATCCGAACGCCACGTCGTCCGGCTCGTGGCG
CAGGAACGCAGCGAGTGGCTCGCCGAGCAGGCTGCACGCCGCGAACGCATCCGCGCCTATCACGACGACG
AGGGCCACTCTTGGCCGCAAACGGCCAAACATTTCGGGCTGCATCTGGACACCGTTAAGCGACTCGGCTA
TCGGGCGAGGAAAGAGCGTGCGGCAGAACAGGAAGCGGCTCAAAAGGCCCACAACGAAGCCGACAATCCA
CCGCTGTTCTAACGCAATTGGGGAGCGGGTGTCGCGGGGGTTCCGTGGGGGGTTCCGTTGCAACGGGTCG
GACAGGTAAAAGTCCTGGTAGACGCTAGTTTTCTGGTTTGGGCCATGCCTGTCTCGTTGCGTGTTTCGTT
GCGCCCGTTTTGAATACCAGCCAGACGAGACGGGGTTCTACGAATCTTGGTCGATACCAAGCCATTTCCG
CTGAATATCGGGGAGCTCACCGCCAGAATCGGTGGTTGTGGTGATGTACGTGGCGAACTCCGTTGTAGTG
CCTGTGGTGGCATCCGTGGCGCGGCCGCGGTACCAGATCTTTAAATCTAGATAAAGAAGTGACGCGGTCT
CAAGCGTCGAGCGTCGCCAGCGTGTCGAGGATGTCGAAGTCGTAGCCGTCGGCGCTGGCGATGTAGACCT
GCTGGTCGAATTGACTGTCGCGCATACACATCGGGCCCCGGGGCCCGTCGAACCCGACATCGTGCGCGGA
TGCCATCAGGTCCGGTATCTCGGGGGAGTGGGCCCGCTGGAAGATGGCCTCGAGCGCAAGCAGACCCTCG
TAACAGGATTCGGCCATCGCGTTGAGCGGTGGCGCGTCGGCGCCGTAGCGGGCGACGTAGCTGCCCATCA
GGTCCATCGCACCCGCGGTGGCCAGTGAACTGAAGTACGCCGCGGCGACATAGAGGTTTTCGGTGGAGCC
GGCGCCGCTGGCCAGCAGCATGTTCTCCTCCATCAGCGGGCTGAACCGCGCCATGCGGTCGTGCCCGCCG
GCGCGCGCGAACTCGCGGTTGAACAACACGGCGTCCTGGCCGACGAGCAGCATCAACACGGCCTGCGCCC
CCGACGCGATGGCCTTGCGGACAGGTGCGCGGAAATCGTCGGTGCCGTACGGGACGTAGATCTCCCGTCT
GAGCTCGAGGTCCAGATCTCGGCAGTACGCGCGGGCGGCCGCGGCGGAACGGCGCGGCCAGATGTAGTCA
TCGCCGACCAGGCACCAGGACCGGATGCCGAAGTGGTCGCGCAGCCAGGCGAGCGCGGGCGCGATCTGGA
TCTGCGGTGTCTCGCCTGTGCAGAACACGCCCGGTGTGCGTTCACCGCCCTCGTACAACGAGGTGTAGAC
GTACGGGATGCGGTCGCGGACCACCGGGGAGATGCGGTTGCGCACGGCCGAGATGTGCCAGCCGGTCACG
GCGTCGAGACCGTGACCTCGCAACCGGTCGGCGACGGTCCGGGCGACGTCGTCGCCGGGCGCTCCGCCGT
CGAGCACCTCGATGGTGACCTTGCGGCCCTGCAGGCCGCCTCGGTCGTTGACCTCCTTGGCCGCGAGCTC
GGCCACGGCCTCGCACGAAGGCGCGAAGATTCCCGCTGGCCCTTGAAGCGGAATCACCAGCCCGACGCGG
AACTCAACCTCGCCGTCCTGCACTCCAGATCACCGTCGATCCCGTGTAGTCTGCGCTTCAAAGGTTTCTA
GCAGAAATAATTCATTCTGAACAGACCCCGCCGTCGACACGAGGAGACCCAACATGGCCGCCGGACAGCA
GCGCCGCCCCAACCTCCTGCTGCCGTTGGTGCGTCTGACCCACCTCGCGGAGTCGGCGATCGAACGCGTG
CTCGCGGACTCGTCGCTCAAGATCGAGGACTGGCGCGTGCTCGACGAGTTGGCCGGACGGCGCACCGTGC
CCATGAGCGATCTCGCGCAGGCCACGCTGATCACGGGTCCGACTCTCACCAGAACCGTCGATCGCCTTGT
GTCGCAAGGGATCATCTACCGGACTGCCGATCTGCATGACCGCCGGCGGGTGCTCGTGGCGTTGACCCCG
CGGGGGCGGACGCTGCGCAACCGCCTGGTGGACGCGGTAGCCGAGGCCGAGTGTGCGGCTTTTGAATCGT
GCGGGCTGGACGTCGACCAGTTGCGCGAACTCGTCGACACCACCTCGAATTTGACTTCGTAACCACCCGC
GCCCGGCGCGGGCGTTCACCCTTGACTTTTATTTTCATCTGGATATATTTCGGGTGAATGGAAAGGGGTG
ACCATGCCGACCTACACATTCCGTTGTTCCCACTGCGGTCCCTTCGATCTCACCTGCGCGATCTCCGAGC
GCGATGCGGCGGCGACCTGTCCGGAGTGCCGGACGCCGGCGCGCCGGGTCTTCGGTTCGGTAGGGCTGAC
GACATTCACCGCGGGACATCACCGCGCATTCGACGCGGCGTCCGCGAGCGCCGAAAGTCCCACGGTGGTG
AAGTCGATTCCCGCAGGCGCGGACCGCCCGCGGGCCCCGCGCCGCAATCCCGGTCTACCGAGTCTGCCGA
GGTACTAGCGACATGGGTGGCGTCGGGCTCATCTACGTGGGTGCGGTGCTCATCATCGACGGGCTGATGC
TGCTGGGCCGCATCAGCCCACGAGGCGCAACACCGCTGAACTTCTTCGTCGGCGGACTGCAGGTGGTGAC
GCCTACGGTGCTGATCCTGCAGTCCGGCGGAGACGCGGCCGTGATCTTCGCGGCCTCCGGGCTCTACCTG
TTCGGCTTCACCTACCTGTGGGTGGCCATCAACAACGTGACCGACTGGGACGGAGAAGGTCTCGGATGGT
TC
Features (pLannotate 1.2.2; 9 found; start..end, strand, type, name):
    441..743     -  CDS            ccdB: CCDB_ECOLI - Also known as G, letB, letD. Experimental evidence at protein level: Swiss-Prot protein existence level 1. Toxic component of a type II toxin-antitoxin (TA) system, functioning in plasmid maintainence. Responsible for the post- segregational killing (PSK) of plasmid-free cells, also referred to as a plasmid addiction system. Half-life of over 2 hours. Cell killing by CcdB is accompanied by filamentation, defects in chromosome and plasmid segregation, defects in cell division, formation of anucleate cells, decreased DNA synthesis and plasmid loss. Interferes with the activity of DN
    748..906     -  CDS            ccdA (fragment): CCDA_ECO57 - Also known as H, letA. Experimental evidence at protein level: Swiss-Prot protein existence level 1. Antitoxin component of a type II toxin-antitoxin (TA) system which inhibits the post-segregational killing (PSK) of plasmid-free cells, also referred to as a plasmid addiction system. Binds to and blocks the activity of CcdB; will also remove bound CcdB protein from the CcdB-GyrA complex by forming a CcdA-CcdB complex, a process termed rejuvenation. Functions as a transcriptional corepressor for the ccdAB operon, repression also requires CcdB (By similarity). From Escherichia coli
    997..1060    -  intron         PDK intron (fragment): pdk; modified pyruvate orthophosphate dikinase intron from Flaveria trinervia 3.0
   1102..1812    +  CDS            Folding Reporter GFP: Folding Reporter GFP is a basic (constitutively fluorescent) green fluorescent protein published in 1999, derived from Aequorea victoria.
   1907..1953    +  terminator     rrnB T1 terminator: transcription terminator T1 from the E. coli rrnB gene
   2164..2964    -  CDS            ApmR: aminoglycoside 3-N-acetyltransferase type IV ; aac(3)IV; confers resistance to apramycin (Paget and Davies, 1996)
   3092..3172    +  CDS            bla(M) (fragment): β-lactamase lacking the signal sequence; bla(M); allows cytosolic expression of β-lactamase
   3322..3910    +  rep_origin     ori: high-copy-number ColE1/pMB1/pBR322/pUC origin of replication
   7993..369     +  CDS            AMIS_MYCSM (across the origin): Protein inferred from homology: Swiss-Prot protein existence level 3. Possible transporter that might be responsible for the adsorption of amidase substrates or release of their hydrolysis products. From Mycolicibacterium smegmatis (Mycobacterium smegmatis).
