[The description below was written by a language model from this plasmid's Addgene catalogue record and pLannotate feature annotations shown in this document.]
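Description:
pACEC3GH (Apr) is an empty-backbone bacterial expression vector from a uniform cloning platform built for mycobacterial genetics and protein production. The record describes it as a replicative, acetamide-based expression plasmid intended for high-level production suited to large-scale protein purification. It is propagated in E. coli through a high-copy ColE1/pUC-type origin and selected with apramycin via the aac(3)IV acetyltransferase gene. A short β-lactamase fragment is also annotated, but it appears to be only a remnant. The element that supports replication in mycobacteria is not annotated. A large stretch of the 8.2 kb sequence between the E. coli origin and the acetamidase region carries no features in the generated table.

The cloning site is occupied by a ccdB toxin gene with an adjacent ccdA fragment, which explains why the plasmid must be grown in a ccdB-tolerant strain. Replacing this cassette with an open reading frame presumably provides counterselection against uncut or religated parental vector in ordinary E. coli strains. Upstream lies sequence matching AmiS from Mycolicibacterium smegmatis, part of the acetamidase locus, consistent with the acetamide-based expression system, although the promoter itself is not separately annotated. Downstream of the cassette, an inserted gene would be fused in frame to a 3C protease cleavage site, GFP (annotated as the folding reporter variant) and a His10 tag, followed by the rrnB T1 terminator. The GFP fusion can be used to follow expression by fluorescence, the His10 tag allows metal-affinity purification, and 3C cleavage removes both from the purified protein. A short hit to a plant PDK intron fragment is probably an incidental annotation match.
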