Addgene plasmid #110085: pACEC3GH (Apr)
Purpose: (Empty Backbone) Replicative, acetamide-based expression vector containing a C-terminal 3C cleavage site and a GPF-fusion with a His10-tag. Suitable for high-level expression levels amenable for large scale purification of proteins.
Depositing lab: Markus Seeger. Depositing organization: University of Zurich. Publication: A uniform cloning platform for mycobacterial genetics and protein production. Arnold FM, Hohl M, Remm S, Koliwer-Brandl H, Adenau S, Chusri S, Sander P, Hilbi H, Seeger MA. Sci Rep. 2018 Jun 22;8(1):9539. doi: 10.1038/s41598-018-27687-5. PubMed 29934571.
Backbone
  Vector backbone: pACEC3GH
  Vector type: Bacterial Expression
  Selectable markers: Apramycin
  Tag / fusion protein: 3C cleavage site - GFP - His10 Tag (C terminal on backbone)
Growth in bacteria
  Bacterial resistance: Apramycin, 25 μg/mL
  Growth temperature: 37°C
  Growth strain: ccdB Survival
  Copy number: High Copy
Gene/Insert
  Gene/Insert name: None
  Tag / fusion protein: 3C cleavage site - GFP - His10 Tag (C terminal on backbone)
Terms and licenses: Academic/Nonprofit Terms; Industry Terms: Not Available to Industry
How to cite: pACEC3GH (Apr) was a gift from Markus Seeger (Addgene plasmid # 110085 ; http://n2t.net/addgene:110085 ; RRID:Addgene_110085)
